Addgene plasmid #36839: TAL2450
Depositing lab: Keith Joung. Depositing organization: Massachusetts General Hospital. Publication: FLASH assembly of TALENs for high-throughput genome editing. Reyon D, Tsai SQ, Khayter C, Foden JA, Sander JD, Joung JK. Nat Biotechnol. 2012 Apr 8. doi: 10.1038/nbt.2170. PubMed 22484455.
Backbone
  Vector backbone: JDS74
  Backbone manufacturer: Joung lab (Addgene Plasmid # 32288)
  Backbone size w/o insert (bp): 6447
  Vector type: Mammalian, T7 for in vitro mRNA synthesis
Growth in bacteria
  Bacterial resistance: Ampicillin, 100 μg/mL
  Growth temperature: 37°C
  Growth strain: XL1 Blue
  Copy number: High Copy
Gene/Insert
  Gene/Insert name: HMGA2-TALEN_Left (alt name: HMGA2)
  Species: H. sapiens (human)
  Insert size (bp): 1640
  Entrez Gene: Hmga2 (a.k.a. 9430083A20Rik, HMGI-C, Hmgic, pg, pygmy)
  Promoter: CMV
  Tag / fusion protein: 3X Flag (N terminal on backbone); WT FOKI (C terminal on backbone)
  Cloning method: Restriction Enzyme; 5′ cloning site BsmBI (destroyed during cloning); 3′ cloning site BsmBI (destroyed during cloning)
  Sequencing primers: 5′ CMV-F; 3′ BGH-rev
Terms and licenses: Academic/Nonprofit Terms; Industry Terms: Not Available to Industry
Depositor comments: Target binding site: TGAGCGCACGCGGTGAGG It is strongly recommended that users perform a diagnostic digest to verify this plasmid prior to use. For example, a double digest of the plasmid with BamHI and KpnI should result in two bands at 2.2kb and 5.9kb.
How to cite: TAL2450 was a gift from Keith Joung (Addgene plasmid # 36839 ; http://n2t.net/addgene:36839 ; RRID:Addgene_36839)
