[The description below was written by a language model from this plasmid's Addgene catalogue record.]
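Description:
TAL2450 is a mammalian expression plasmid encoding the left monomer of a TALEN pair directed against the human HMGA2 gene. It is built on the JDS74 backbone, a roughly 6.4 kb TALEN expression vector, and is maintained in E. coli as a high-copy plasmid under ampicillin selection. The record lists human as the insert species, although the linked gene entry uses the mouse-style symbol and aliases, so the intended target organism should be read from the species field and the associated publication rather than from that link.

The approximately 1.6 kb insert is an array of TAL effector repeats, produced by the FLASH assembly method, that specifies recognition of an 18-nucleotide half-site in HMGA2. It was cloned between two BsmBI sites that were destroyed in the process, placing the repeat array in frame with elements supplied by the backbone: an N-terminal 3X FLAG tag for detection and a C-terminal wild-type FokI nuclease domain. Because FokI cleaves only as a dimer, this construct is meant to be used with a matching right-hand TALEN that binds the opposite strand nearby, so that the two nuclease domains meet over the spacer and introduce a double-strand break.

Expression in mammalian cells is driven by the CMV promoter. The vector type also indicates a T7 promoter, which allows in vitro transcription of TALEN mRNA for direct delivery. The BGH reverse sequencing primer suggests a BGH polyadenylation region downstream, though this is not stated explicitly. No feature table is provided, so other backbone elements are not documented. Typical use is targeted mutagenesis or genome editing at the HMGA2 locus.
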