>Addgene plasmid #36839 | TAL2450 | depositor partial sequence | sequence record 46032 | TAL2450 sequence 1640 bps
GAACCTGACCCCAGACCAGGTAGTCGCAATCGCGAACAATAATGGGGGAAAGCAAGCCCTGGAAACCGTG
CAAAGGTTGTTGCCGGTCCTTTGTCAAGACCACGGCCTTACACCGGAGCAAGTCGTGGCCATTGCAAGCA
ACATCGGTGGCAAACAGGCTCTTGAGACGGTTCAGAGACTTCTCCCAGTTCTCTGTCAAGCCCACGGGCT
GACTCCCGATCAAGTTGTAGCGATTGCGAATAACAATGGAGGGAAACAAGCATTGGAGACTGTCCAACGG
CTCCTTCCCGTGTTGTGTCAAGCCCACGGTTTGACGCCTGCACAAGTGGTCGCCATCGCCAGCCATGATG
GCGGTAAGCAGGCGCTGGAAACAGTACAGCGCCTGCTGCCTGTACTGTGCCAGGATCATGGACTGACCCC
AGACCAGGTAGTCGCAATCGCGAACAATAATGGGGGAAAGCAAGCCCTGGAAACCGTGCAAAGGTTGTTG
CCGGTCCTTTGTCAAGACCACGGCCTTACACCGGAGCAAGTCGTGGCCATTGCATCCCACGACGGTGGCA
AACAGGCTCTTGAGACGGTTCAGAGACTTCTCCCAGTTCTCTGTCAAGCCCACGGGCTGACTCCCGATCA
AGTTGTAGCGATTGCGTCGAACATTGGAGGGAAACAAGCATTGGAGACTGTCCAACGGCTCCTTCCCGTG
TTGTGTCAAGCCCACGGTTTGACGCCTGCACAAGTGGTCGCCATCGCCAGCCATGATGGCGGTAAGCAGG
CGCTGGAAACAGTACAGCGCCTGCTGCCTGTACTGTGCCAGGATCATGGACTGACCCCAGACCAGGTAGT
CGCAATCGCGAACAATAATGGGGGAAAGCAAGCCCTGGAAACCGTGCAAAGGTTGTTGCCGGTCCTTTGT
CAAGACCACGGCCTTACACCGGAGCAAGTCGTGGCCATTGCATCCCACGACGGTGGCAAACAGGCTCTTG
AGACGGTTCAGAGACTTCTCCCAGTTCTCTGTCAAGCCCACGGGCTGACTCCCGATCAAGTTGTAGCGAT
TGCGAATAACAATGGAGGGAAACAAGCATTGGAGACTGTCCAACGGCTCCTTCCCGTGTTGTGTCAAGCC
CACGGTTTGACGCCTGCACAAGTGGTCGCCATCGCCAACAACAACGGCGGTAAGCAGGCGCTGGAAACAG
TACAGCGCCTGCTGCCTGTACTGTGCCAGGATCATGGACTGACCCCAGACCAGGTAGTCGCAATCGCGTC
AAACGGAGGGGGAAAGCAAGCCCTGGAAACCGTGCAAAGGTTGTTGCCGGTCCTTTGTCAAGACCACGGC
CTTACACCGGAGCAAGTCGTGGCCATTGCAAATAATAACGGTGGCAAACAGGCTCTTGAGACGGTTCAGA
GACTTCTCCCAGTTCTCTGTCAAGCCCACGGGCTGACTCCCGATCAAGTTGTAGCGATTGCGTCGAACAT
TGGAGGGAAACAAGCATTGGAGACTGTCCAACGGCTCCTTCCCGTGTTGTGTCAAGCCCACGGTTTGACG
CCTGCACAAGTGGTCGCCATCGCCAACAACAACGGCGGTAAGCAGGCGCTGGAAACAGTACAGCGCCTGC
TGCCTGTACTGTGCCAGGATCATGGACTGA
