>Addgene plasmid #36839 | TAL2450 | addgene partial sequence | sequence record 48148 | CMV-F 5'-CGCAAATGGGCGGTAGGCGTG-3'
ACTAGAGAACCACTGCTTACTGGCTTATCGAAATTAATACGACTCACTATAGGGAGACCCAAGCTGGCTA
GCACCATGGACTACAAAGACCATGACGGTGATTATAAAGATCATGACATCGATTACAAGGATGACGATGA
CAAGATGGCCCCCAAGAAGAAGAGGAAGGTGGGCATTCACCGCGGGGTACCTATGGTGGACTTGAGGACA
CTCGGTTATTCGCAACAGCAACAGGAGAAAATCAAGCCTAAGGTCAGGAGCACCGTCGCGCAACACCACG
AGGCGCTTGTGGGGCATGGCTTCACTCATGCGCATATTGTCGCGCTTTCACAGCACCCTGCGGCGCTTGG
GACGGTGGCTGTCAAATACCAAGATATGATTGCGGCCCTGCCCGAAGCCACGCACGAGGCAATTGTAGGG
GTCGGTAAACAGTGGTCGGGAGCGCGAGCACTTGAGGCGCTGCTGACTGTGGCGGGTGAGCTTAGGGGGC
CTCCGCTCCAGCTCGACACCGGGCAGCTGCTGAAGATCGCGAAGAGAGGGGGAGTAACAGCGGTAGAGGC
AGTGCACGCCTGGCGCAATGCGCTCACCGGGGCCCCCTTGAACCTGACCCCAGACCAGGTAGTCGCAATC
GCGAACAATAATGGGGGAAAGCAAGCCCTGGAAACCGTGCAAAGGTTGTTGCCGGTCCTTTGTCAAGACC
ACGGCCTTACACCGGAGCAAGTCGTGGCCATTGCAAGCAACATCGGTGGCAAACAGGCTCTTGAGACGGT
TCAGAGACTTCTCCCAGTTCTCTGTCAAGCCCACGGGCTGACTCCCGATCAAGTTGTAGCGATTGCGAAT
AACAATGGAGGGAAACAAGCATTGGAGACTGTCCAACGGCTCCTTCCCGTGTTGTGTCAAGCCCACGGTT
TGACGCCTGCACAA
