>Addgene plasmid #36839 | TAL2450 | addgene partial sequence | sequence record 48149 | JDS-TALEN-F 5'-TAGGGGTCGGTAAACAGTGG-3'
TGTGGCGGGTGAGCTTAGGGGGCCTCCGCTCCAGCTCGACACCGGGCAGCTGCTGAAGATCGCGAAGAGA
GGGGGAGTAACAGCGGTAGAGGCAGTGCACGCCTGGCGCAATGCGCTCACCGGGGCCCCCTTGAACCTGA
CCCCAGACCAGGTAGTCGCAATCGCGAACAATAATGGGGGAAAGCAAGCCCTGGAAACCGTGCAAAGGTT
GTTGCCGGTCCTTTGTCAAGACCACGGCCTTACACCGGAGCAAGTCGTGGCCATTGCAAGCAACATCGGT
GGCAAACAGGCTCTTGAGACGGTTCAGAGACTTCTCCCAGTTCTCTGTCAAGCCCACGGGCTGACTCCCG
ATCAAGTTGTAGCGATTGCGAATAACAATGGAGGGAAACAAGCATTGGAGACTGTCCAACGGCTCCTTCC
CGTGTTGTGTCAAGCCCACGGTTTGACGCCTGCACAAGTGGTCGCCATCGCCAGCCATGATGGCGGTAAG
CAGGCGCTGGAAACAGTACAGCGCCTGCTGCCTGTACTGTGCCAGGATCATGGACTGACCCCAGACCAGG
TAGTCGCAATCGCGAACAATAATGGGGGAAAGCAAGCCCTGGAAACCGTGCAAAGGTTGTTGCCGGTCCT
TTGTCAAGACCACGGCCTTACACCGGAGCAAGTCGTGGCCATTGCATCCCACGACGGTGGCAAACAGGCT
CTTGAGACGGTTCAGAGACTTCTCCCAGTTCTCTGTCAAGCCCACGGGCTGACTCCCGATCAAGTTGTAG
CGATTGCGTCGAACATTGGAGGGAAACAAGCATTGGAGACTGTCCAACGGCTCCTTCCCGTGTTGTGTCA
AGCCCACGGTTTGACGCCTGCACAAGTGGTCGCCATCGCCAGCCATGATGGCGGTAAGCAGGCGCTGGAA
ACAGTACAGCGCCTG
